>Addgene plasmid #62760 | mEmerald-KLC3-N-18 | depositor partial sequence | sequence record 103336 | CMV-F
GCAGGCTAGTGACGTCAGATCCGCTAGCGCTACCGGACTCAGATCTCGAGCTCAAGCTTCGAATTCACCG
CCATGTCTGTGCAGGTGGCAGCCCCTGGAAGCACAGGGCTGGGCCCAGAACGCCTGAACCCCGAGGAGCT
GGTGCGGCAGACACGACAGGTTGTACAGGGACTGGAGGCCCTGCGGGCCGAGCACCATAGTCTGGCTGGG
CACCTGGCGGAGGCCCTGGCTGGACCAGGCCCTGTGGCTGGTGTGGAGCTGCTGGAAGAGAAGCAACAGG
TGGTGAACCACTCGCTGGAGGCCATCGAGCTGGGGCTGGGTGAGGCCCAGGTGCTGCTGGCCCTGTCCGC
ACACGTGAGTGTGTTGGAGGCTGAGAAGCAGAGGCTACGGGCACAGGCACGGAGGCTAGCCCAAGAGAAC
ACATGGCTTCGAGAGGAGCTGGAGGAGACACAGAGGCGACTGCGGGCCAGCGAGGAGGCTGTGGCCCAGC
TGGAAGAGGAGAAGAGCCACCTCCAGTTCCTGGGGCAGCTGAGGCAGTATGACCCGCCCGAGGAGAGCCA
GAGGCCCGAGTCCCCCCCTCGCCGAGACAGCTTGGCATCTCTGTTCCCCAGTGAAGAGGAGGAAAAGAAA
GGTCCTGAGGCAGCAGGAGCAGCAGCCGCGCAGCAGGGTGGCTATGAGATCCCAGCTCGTCTGCGGACCC
TGCACAACCTGGTGATCCAGTATGCTGGCCAGGGCCGCTATGAGGTGGCAGTTCCCCTATGTCGCCAGGC
TCTGGAGGACCTGGAGCGGAGCTCGGGCCACTGCCATCCTGACGTGGCCACCATGCTCAACATCCTGGCA
CTCGTGTACAGGGACCAGAACAAATACAAAGGAAGCTACGGAGCTTCTTCACGACGCCCTGCAGATCCGG
GAACAGACGCTGGGTCCTGAACACCCTGCAGTGGCTGCCACCCTCAACAACCTGGCTGTCCTCTATGGAA
AACGTGGACGTTACCGGGAGCAGACCCCTCTGCCAGCGTGCTCTGGAGATCCGTGAGACGTCCTGGGTGC
AGACCACCCTGATGTCCAGCAGCTCACACTGCCCTACTGTGCCGACAAGGCAGGTTCAGACGTGGACCGC
ACTATGCCGGTCTGACATCTACGAGCTTGACCGGCCAGGAACCCAATGTGGCTGAACTAGACATCTGCCT
AGCCTACCTGACGACAGTATCGCCAGC
