>Addgene plasmid #62760 | mEmerald-KLC3-N-18 | depositor partial sequence | sequence record 103337 | SV40-R
TGAGCCTTGAGGCACTTTTACGAGGCCCTGGGCGGTCACCGGATCCCAATTGGCCAGCTAGAACAACTGC
TTCAGCTAACTGATCGACCAGTATCAGCAGCAAGGAAGCTATACAGAGATCTCAGCAGAGCTGCCGCCCC
ACTGAGCCCCCAGGAGGCACAGCAGCGATACACAGCAGCAGGTCTGCGCAGGAGCAGTCTCTCTAGCTCC
GGGAATCCATCAGGCGAGGAAGCGAGAAGCTGGTCTCCCGCCTCCGAGGAGGAGGGCATGGCAGGGGCTG
CCGGGATGAAGAGAGCCATGTCACTCAATATGCTGAACGTGGATGGTCCCAGGGCTGCCCGGACGCAGCT
CTCCCAGCTCTCAACCCGGCACTGAGTGAGGCCCCTCGGACCCTGAGCATCAGCACACAAGATCTGAGCC
CGCGCGGCAGCGCAGGCGGAAGCGGGGTACCGCGGGCCCGGGATCCACCGGTCGCCACCATGGTGAGCAA
GGGCGAGGAGCTGTTCACCGGGGTGGTGCCCATCCTGGTCGAGCTGGACGGCGACGTAAACGGCCACAAG
TTCAGCGTGTCCGGCGAGGGCGAGGGCGATGCCACCTACGGCAAGCTGACCCTGAAGTTCATCTGCACCA
CCGGCAAGCTGCCCGTGCCCTGGCCCACCCTCGTGACCACCTTGACCTACGGCGTGCAGTGCTTCGCCCG
CTACCCCGACCACATGAAGCAGCACGACTTCTTCAAGTCCGCCATGCCCGAAGGCTACGTCCAGGAGCGC
ACCATCTTCTTCAAGGACGACGGCAACTACAAGACCCGCGCCGAGGTGAAGTTCGAGGGCGACACCCTGG
TGAACCGCATCGAGCTGAAGGGCATCGACTTCAAGGAGGACGGCAACATCCTGGGGCACAAGCTGGAGTA
CAACTACAACAGCCACAAGGTCTATATCACCGCCGACAAGCAGAAGAACGGCATCAAGGTGAACTTCAAG
ACCCGCCACAACATCGAGGACGGCAGCGTGCAGCTCGCCGACCACTACCAGCAGAACACCCCCATCGGCG
ACGGCCCCGTGCTGCTGCCCGACAACCACTACCTGAGCACCCAGTCCAAGCTGAGCAAAGACCCCAACGA
GAAGCGCGATCACATGGTCCTGCTGGAGTTCGTGACCGCCGCCGGGATCACTCTCGGCATGGACGAGCTG
TACAAGTAAGCGGCCGCGACTCTAGATCATAATCAGCCATACCACATTGTAGAGATTGCC
