>Addgene plasmid #62760 | mEmerald-KLC3-N-18 | addgene partial sequence | sequence record 117660 | EGFP-N 5'-CGTCGCCGTCCAGCTCGACCAG-3'
CACCATGGTGGCGACCGGTGGATCCCGGGCCCGCGGTACCCCGCTTCCGCCTGCGCTGCCGCGCGGGCTC
AGATCTTGTGTGCTGATGCTCAGGGTCCGAGGGGCCTCACTCAGGTGCCGGGTTGAGAGCTGGGAGAGCT
GCGTCCGGGCAGCCCTGGGACCATCCACGTTCAGCATATTGAGTGACATGGCTCTCTTCATCCCGGCAGC
CCCTGCCATGCCCTCTCCTCGGAGGCGGGAGACCAGCTTCTCGCTTCCTCGCCTGATGGATTCCCGGAGC
TTAGAGAAGGAACTGCTCCTGCGCAGGACCTGCTGCTGTGTATCGCCTGCTGTGCCTCCCTGGGGGGCTC
CAAGTGGGGCGGGCAGGGCCTCCTGGCTGAGGATCTCCTTGTATAGCTCCTCTGCCTGCTGATACTTGTT
CTGTTTCAGGTAGGCTGAGGCCAGGTTGTTCTTAGTCTTGGCCACATTTGGGTCCTGTGGCCCGCCCAGG
GCCTCGTAGATGCTCAGGGCCCGCGCATAGTGCCGCTCCACGTCCTGAAACTTGCCCTGGTTCTGGCACA
GTAGGGCCAGGTTGTTGAGCTGCTTGGCCACATCAGGGTGGTCTGCACCCAGGACCTTCTCACGGATCTC
CAGAGCACGCTGGCAGAGGGGTTCTGCCTCCCGGTAACGTCCACGTTTTCCATAGAGGACAGCCAGGTTG
TTGAGGGTGGCAGCCACTGCAGGGTGTTCAGGACCCAGCGTCTGTTCCCGGATCTGCAGGGCGTCGTGAA
GAAGCTCC
