[The description below was written by a language model from this plasmid's Addgene catalogue record.]
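Description:
mEmerald-KLC3-N-18 is a mammalian expression plasmid built on an N1-type cloning vector, designed to express mouse kinesin light chain 3 (Klc3) as a fluorescent fusion protein. The wild-type KLC3 coding sequence, recorded as carrying no mutations, sits downstream of a CMV promoter, a strong constitutive viral promoter widely used for high-level expression in transfected mammalian cells. In keeping with the N1 layout, the mEmerald fluorescent protein is supplied by the backbone and is fused to the C terminus of KLC3. The "18" in the name probably refers to the length of the linker between the two partners, but the record does not say so explicitly. The listing of an SV40 polyA reverse sequencing primer implies that an SV40 polyadenylation signal follows the fusion cassette.

The plasmid is maintained in E. coli at high copy number under kanamycin selection. In mammalian cells, a neomycin resistance marker allows G418 selection of stable transfectants. No feature table accompanies the record, so the origin of replication and the arrangement of the resistance cassette are not documented here, and the cloning method is listed as unknown.

mEmerald is a bright green GFP derivative, recorded here with an excitation peak of 487 nm and emission of 509 nm. The stated purpose of the construct is localization. It serves as a marker for visualizing the distribution of kinesin light chain in living or fixed cells by fluorescence microscopy, for example in studies of kinesin motor complexes and cargo transport along microtubules.
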