Addgene plasmid #62760: mEmerald-KLC3-N-18
Purpose: Localization: Kinesin Light Chain , N1 Cloning Vector, Excitation:487, Emission:509
Depositing lab: Michael Davidson. Depositing organization: Florida State University, Tallahassee.
Backbone
  Vector backbone: N1 Cloning Vector
  Vector type: Mammalian Expression
  Selectable markers: Neomycin (select with G418)
Growth in bacteria
  Bacterial resistance: Kanamycin, 50 μg/mL
  Growth temperature: 37°C
  Growth strain: DH5alpha
  Copy number: High Copy
Gene/Insert
  Gene/Insert name: KLC3 (alt name: Kinesin Light Chain 3)
  Species: M. musculus (mouse)
  Mutation: none
  GenBank ID: NP_666294.1
  Entrez Gene: Klc3 (a.k.a. BC017147, Klct)
  Promoter: CMV
  Tag / fusion protein: mEmerald (C terminal on backbone)
  Cloning method: Unknown
  Sequencing primers: 5′ CMV-F; 3′ SV40pA-R
Terms and licenses: Academic/Nonprofit Terms; Industry Terms
How to cite: mEmerald-KLC3-N-18 was a gift from Michael Davidson (Addgene plasmid # 62760 ; http://n2t.net/addgene:62760 ; RRID:Addgene_62760)
